Addgene plasmid #129815: ORF18(W170A_G171A)-3xFLAG pCDNA4
Purpose: Expresses KSHV ORF18 (W170A_G171A) with Cterm 3xFLAG tag in mammalian cells
Depositing lab: Britt Glaunsinger. Depositing organization: University of California, Berkeley. Publication: The interaction between ORF18 and ORF30 is required for late gene expression in Kaposi's sarcoma-associated herpesvirus. Castaneda AF, Glaunsinger BA. J Virol. 2018 Oct 10. pii: JVI.01488-18. doi: 10.1128/JVI.01488-18. PubMed 30305361.
Backbone
  Vector backbone: pcDNA4/TO
  Backbone size w/o insert (bp): 5168
  Total vector size (bp): 5928
  Vector type: Mammalian Expression
Growth in bacteria
  Bacterial resistance: Ampicillin, 100 μg/mL
  Growth temperature: 37°C
  Growth strain: DH5alpha
  Copy number: High Copy
Gene/Insert
  Gene/Insert name: ORF18
  Species: Kaposi's sarcoma-associated herpesvirus (HHV-8)
  Insert size (bp): 771
  Mutation: changed Tryptophan 170 to Alanine and Glycine 171 to Alanine
  Entrez Gene: ORF18 (a.k.a. HHV8GK18_gp22)
  Promoter: CMV
  Tag / fusion protein: 3xFLAG (C terminal on backbone)
  Cloning method: Ligation Independent Cloning
  Sequencing primers: 5′ CGCAAATGGGCGGTAGGCGTG; 3′ TAGAAGGCACAGTCGAGG
Terms and licenses: Academic/Nonprofit Terms; Industry Terms: Not Available to Industry
How to cite: ORF18(W170A_G171A)-3xFLAG pCDNA4 was a gift from Britt Glaunsinger (Addgene plasmid # 129815 ; http://n2t.net/addgene:129815 ; RRID:Addgene_129815)
