[The description below was written by a language model from this plasmid's Addgene catalogue record and pLannotate feature annotations shown in this document.]
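Description:
ORF18(W170A_G171A)-3xFLAG pCDNA4 is a mammalian expression plasmid of about 5.9 kb built on the pcDNA4/TO backbone. It carries the 771 bp ORF18 coding sequence of Kaposi's sarcoma-associated herpesvirus (HHV-8) with two adjacent substitutions, tryptophan 170 and glycine 171 both changed to alanine. The open reading frame was inserted by ligation-independent cloning and is fused at its C terminus to a backbone-encoded 3xFLAG epitope for detection or immunoprecipitation. The automated annotation picks up only a fragment of this tag. Transcription is driven by the human CMV immediate early enhancer and promoter and terminated by the bovine growth hormone polyadenylation signal. Short tet operator matches lie immediately downstream of the CMV promoter, the arrangement characteristic of the "TO" backbone. Expression is therefore constitutive in ordinary cells but can be repressed, and then induced with tetracycline or doxycycline, in lines that supply the Tet repressor.

In E. coli the plasmid is maintained at high copy from a ColE1/pUC-type origin under ampicillin selection, and an f1 origin is also present. A second cassette places the Sh ble gene under tandem SV40 early and EM7 promoters with an SV40 polyadenylation signal, so Zeocin resistance can be used for selection in mammalian cells as well as in bacteria.

ORF18 is annotated as a UL79-family protein that links viral DNA replication to late gene expression. The associated publication concerns the requirement for the ORF18–ORF30 interaction in KSHV late gene transcription. This double-alanine mutant is presumably one of the variants used to test which ORF18 residues matter for that function, although the record does not state its phenotype.
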