Features (pLannotate 1.2.2; 23 found; start..end, strand, type, name):
     28..80      -  misc_feature   bom (fragment): basis of mobility region from pBR322
    235..614     +  enhancer       CMV enhancer: human cytomegalovirus immediate early enhancer
    615..818     +  promoter       CMV promoter: human cytomegalovirus (CMV) immediate early promoter
    820..839     +  promoter       PLtetO-1 promoter (fragment): modified phage lambda PL promoter with tet operator sites (Lutz and Bujard, 1997)
    841..860     +  promoter       PLtetO-1 promoter (fragment): modified phage lambda PL promoter with tet operator sites (Lutz and Bujard, 1997)
    868..901     +  promoter       TRE3GV promoter (fragment): 3rd-generation Tet-responsive promoter that can be activated by binding of Tet-On® 3G, optimized for retroviral and lentiviral vectors
   1032..1802    +  CDS            ORF18: UL79_HHV8P - Protein inferred from homology: Swiss-Prot protein existence level 3. Plays a role in the expression of late transcripts bridging viral DNA replication and late gene expression during infection. From Human herpesvirus 8 type P (isolate GK18) (HHV-8) (Kaposi's sarcoma-associated herpesvirus).
   1893..1913    +  CDS            FLAG (fragment): FLAG® epitope tag, followed by an enterokinase cleavage site
   1945..2169    +  polyA_signal   bGH poly(A) signal: bovine growth hormone polyadenylation signal
   2173..2194    +  promoter       SV40 promoter (fragment): SV40 enhancer and early promoter
   2215..2643    +  rep_origin     f1 ori (sequence partly withheld): f1 bacteriophage origin of replication; arrow indicates direction of (+) strand synthesis
   2657..2986    +  promoter       SV40 promoter: SV40 enhancer and early promoter
   3034..3081    +  promoter       EM7 promoter: synthetic bacterial promoter&nbsp
   3100..3474    +  CDS            BleoR: antibiotic-binding protein; Sh ble from Streptoalloteichus hindustanus; confers resistance to bleomycin, phleomycin, and Zeocin™
   3484..3609    +  CDS            ble (fragment): BLE_KLEPN - Experimental evidence at protein level: Swiss-Prot protein existence level 1. Binding protein with a strong affinity to the bleomycin family of antibiotics. Binds to CL990; an antimitotic-antibiotic compound. From Klebsiella pneumoniae.
   3604..3725    +  polyA_signal   SV40 poly(A) signal: SV40 polyadenylation signal
   3798..3814    -  protein_bind   lac operator: The lac repressor binds to the lac operator to inhibit transcription in E. coli. This inhibition can be relieved by adding lactose or isopropyl-β-D-thiogalactopyranoside (IPTG). lac repressor encoded by lacI
   3822..3852    -  promoter       lac promoter: promoter for the E. coli lac operon
   3867..3888    -  protein_bind   CAP binding site: CAP binding activates transcription in the presence of cAMP. E. coli catabolite activator protein
   3901..3993    -  CDS            lacI (fragment): lac repressor; lacI; The lac repressor binds to the lac operator to inhibit transcription in E. coli. This inhibition can be relieved by adding lactose or isopropyl-β-D-thiogalactopyranoside (IPTG).
   4176..4764    -  rep_origin     ori: high-copy-number ColE1/pMB1/pBR322/pUC origin of replication
   4935..5795    -  CDS            AmpR: β-lactamase; bla; confers resistance to ampicillin, carbenicillin, and related antibiotics
   5796..5900    -  promoter       AmpR promoter: bla
>Addgene plasmid #129815 | ORF18(W170A_G171A)-3xFLAG pCDNA4 | addgene full sequence | sequence record 257101 | Addgene NGS Result
GACGGATCGGGAGATCTCCCGATCCCCTATGGTGCACTCTCAGTACAATCTGCTCTGATGCCGCATAGTT
AAGCCAGTATCTGCTCCCTGCTTGTGTGTTGGAGGTCGCTGAGTAGTGCGCGAGCAAAATTTAAGCTACA
ACAAGGCAAGGCTTGACCGACAATTGCATGAAGAATCTGCTTAGGGTTAGGCGTTTTGCGCTGCTTCGCG
ATGTACGGGCCAGATATACGCGTTGACATTGATTATTGACTAGTTATTAATAGTAATCAATTACGGGGTC
ATTAGTTCATAGCCCATATATGGAGTTCCGCGTTACATAACTTACGGTAAATGGCCCGCCTGGCTGACCG
CCCAACGACCCCCGCCCATTGACGTCAATAATGACGTATGTTCCCATAGTAACGCCAATAGGGACTTTCC
ATTGACGTCAATGGGTGGAGTATTTACGGTAAACTGCCCACTTGGCAGTACATCAAGTGTATCATATGCC
AAGTACGCCCCCTATTGACGTCAATGACGGTAAATGGCCCGCCTGGCATTATGCCCAGTACATGACCTTA
TGGGACTTTCCTACTTGGCAGTACATCTACGTATTAGTCATCGCTATTACCATGGTGATGCGGTTTTGGC
AGTACATCAATGGGCGTGGATAGCGGTTTGACTCACGGGGATTTCCAAGTCTCCACCCCATTGACGTCAA
TGGGAGTTTGTTTTGGCACCAAAATCAACGGGACTTTCCAAAATGTCGTAACAACTCCGCCCCATTGACG
CAAATGGGCGGTAGGCGTGTACGGTGGGAGGTCTATATAAGCAGAGCTCTCCCTATCAGTGATAGAGATC
TCCCTATCAGTGATAGAGATCGTCGACGAGCTCGTTTAGTGAACCGTCAGATCGCCTGGAGACGCCATCC
ACGCTGTTTTGACCTCCATAGAAGACACCGGGACCGATCCAGCCTCCGGACTCTAGCGTTTAAACTTAAG
CTTGGTACCGAGCTCGGATCCACTAGTCCAGTGTGGTGGAATTCTGCAGATATGCTCGGAAAATACGTGT
GTGAGACCGAGCCGCTGAGCCCGGGGCTTAGGAGGCTCATGTGGCGCTTTTTGCAAAATAAGAATTTAAA
TACATTCCACGCCCAAGAGCTGCGTTTTATTCATTTGGTTCTCTGCAGGATGTACAATTTCGGTCTAAAT
GTGTACCTGTTAAGGGAGGCTACTGCCAATGCCGGGACCTACGACGAGGTGGTCCTGGGACGCAAGGTTC
CTGCGGAGGTGTGGAAGCTCGTGTACGATGGGCTCGAGGAGATGGGCGTGTCAAGTGAGATGCTGCTGTG
TGAGGCATACCGGGACAGCCTCTGGATGCACTTGAACGATAAGGTGGGGCTCTTGAGGGGCCTGGCGAAT
TATCTGTTTCACCGGCTAGGGGTCACCCACGACGTTCGCATCGCCCCGGAAAACCTGGTGGACGGAAACT
TTTTGTTTAATCTGGGAAGTGTGCTCCCCTGCAGGCTGCTCCTTGCGGCGGGCTACTGCCTCGCCTTTGC
GGCCAGCGATGAACACGAACGCTGGGTGCGCTTCTTCGCCCAGAAGCTTTTCATTTGCTACCTGATAGTC
TCCGGGCGTCTTATGACACAGAGGTCTCTGCTAGTTTGGGCCAGCGAAACGGGCTATCCCGGTCCGGTGG
AGGCAGTCTGTCGCGACATCCGCTCCATGTACGGCATACGAACGTATGCGGTCTCGGGTTATCTTCCGGC
TCCGTCCGAAGCGCAGCTGGCCTACCTTGGTGCGTTTAACAACAACGCGGTTTCAGATCCAGCACAGTGG
CGGCCGCTCGAGGGAGGCGGTGGAGCCGACTACAAGGACCACGACGGCGACTACAAGGACCACGACATCG
ACTACAAGGACGACGACGACAAGGGGCCCGTTTAAACCCGCTGATCAGCCTCGACTGTGCCTTCTAGTTG
CCAGCCATCTGTTGTTTGCCCCTCCCCCGTGCCTTCCTTGACCCTGGAAGGTGCCACTCCCACTGTCCTT
TCCTAATAAAATGAGGAAATTGCATCGCATTGTCTGAGTAGGTGTCATTCTATTCTGGGGGGTGGGGTGG
GGCAGGACAGCAAGGGGGAGGATTGGGAAGACAATAGCAGGCATGCTGGGGATGCGGTGGGCTCTATGGC
TTCTGAGGCGGAAAGAACCAGCTGGGGCTCTAGGGGGTATCCCC
[124 nt withheld, positions 2215-2338]
C
[91 nt withheld, positions 2340-2430]
A
[49 nt withheld, positions 2432-2480]
CCTTTGACGTTGGAGTCCACGTTCTTT
[37 nt withheld, positions 2508-2544]
ACCCTATCTCGGTCTATTCTTTTGATTTATAAGGGATTTTGCCGATTTCGGCCTATTGGTTAAAAAATGA
GCTGATTTAACAAAAATTTAACGCGAATTAATTCTGTGGAATGTGTGTCAGTTAGGGTGTGGAAAGTCCC
CAGGCTCCCCAGCAGGCAGAAGTATGCAAAGCATGCATCTCAATTAGTCAGCAACCAGGTGTGGAAAGTC
CCCAGGCTCCCCAGCAGGCAGAAGTATGCAAAGCATGCATCTCAATTAGTCAGCAACCATAGTCCCGCCC
CTAACTCCGCCCATCCCGCCCCTAACTCCGCCCAGTTCCGCCCATTCTCCGCCCCATGGCTGACTAATTT
TTTTTATTTATGCAGAGGCCGAGGCCGCCTCTGCCTCTGAGCTATTCCAGAAGTAGTGAGGAGGCTTTTT
TTGAGGCCTAGGCTTTTGCAAAAAGCTCCCGGGAGCTTGTATATCCATTTTCGGATCTGATCAGCACGTG
TTGACAATTAATCATCGGCATAGTATATCGGCATAGTATAATACGACAAGGTGAGGAACTAAACCATGGC
CAAGTTGACCAGTGCCGTTCCGGTGCTCACCGCGCGCGACGTCGCCGGAGCGGTCGAGTTCTGGACCGAC
CGGCTCGGGTTCTCCCGGGACTTCGTGGAGGACGACTTCGCCGGTGTGGTCCGGGACGACGTGACCCTGT
TCATCAGCGCGGTCCAGGACCAGGTGGTGCCGGACAACACCCTGGCCTGGGTGTGGGTGCGCGGCCTGGA
CGAGCTGTACGCCGAGTGGTCGGAGGTCGTGTCCACGAACTTCCGGGACGCCTCCGGGCCGGCCATGACC
GAGATCGGCGAGCAGCCGTGGGGGCGGGAGTTCGCCCTGCGCGACCCGGCCGGCAACTGCGTGCACTTCG
TGGCCGAGGAGCAGGACTGACACGTGCTACGAGATTTCGATTCCACCGCCGCCTTCTATGAAAGGTTGGG
CTTCGGAATCGTTTTCCGGGACGCCGGCTGGATGATCCTCCAGCGCGGGGATCTCATGCTGGAGTTCTTC
GCCCACCCCAACTTGTTTATTGCAGCTTATAATGGTTACAAATAAAGCAATAGCATCACAAATTTCACAA
ATAAAGCATTTTTTTCACTGCATTCTAGTTGTGGTTTGTCCAAACTCATCAATGTATCTTATCATGTCTG
TATACCGTCGACCTCTAGCTAGAGCTTGGCGTAATCATGGTCATAGCTGTTTCCTGTGTGAAATTGTTAT
CCGCTCACAATTCCACACAACATACGAGCCGGAAGCATAAAGTGTAAAGCCTGGGGTGCCTAATGAGTGA
GCTAACTCACATTAATTGCGTTGCGCTCACTGCCCGCTTTCCAGTCGGGAAACCTGTCGTGCCAGCTGCA
TTAATGAATCGGCCAACGCGCGGGGAGAGGCGGTTTGCGTATTGGGCGCTCTTCCGCTTCCTCGCTCACT
GACTCGCTGCGCTCGGTCGTTCGGCTGCGGCGAGCGGTATCAGCTCACTCAAAGGCGGTAATACGGTTAT
CCACAGAATCAGGGGATAACGCAGGAAAGAACATGTGAGCAAAAGGCCAGCAAAAGGCCAGGAACCGTAA
AAAGGCCGCGTTGCTGGCGTTTTTCCATAGGCTCCGCCCCCCTGACGAGCATCACAAAAATCGACGCTCA
AGTCAGAGGTGGCGAAACCCGACAGGACTATAAAGATACCAGGCGTTTCCCCCTGGAAGCTCCCTCGTGC
GCTCTCCTGTTCCGACCCTGCCGCTTACCGGATACCTGTCCGCCTTTCTCCCTTCGGGAAGCGTGGCGCT
TTCTCATAGCTCACGCTGTAGGTATCTCAGTTCGGTGTAGGTCGTTCGCTCCAAGCTGGGCTGTGTGCAC
GAACCCCCCGTTCAGCCCGACCGCTGCGCCTTATCCGGTAACTATCGTCTTGAGTCCAACCCGGTAAGAC
ACGACTTATCGCCACTGGCAGCAGCCACTGGTAACAGGATTAGCAGAGCGAGGTATGTAGGCGGTGCTAC
AGAGTTCTTGAAGTGGTGGCCTAACTACGGCTACACTAGAAGAACAGTATTTGGTATCTGCGCTCTGCTG
AAGCCAGTTACCTTCGGAAAAAGAGTTGGTAGCTCTTGATCCGGCAAACAAACCACCGCTGGTAGCGGTG
GTTTTTTTGTTTGCAAGCAGCAGATTACGCGCAGAAAAAAAGGATCTCAAGAAGATCCTTTGATCTTTTC
TACGGGGTCTGACGCTCAGTGGAACGAAAACTCACGTTAAGGGATTTTGGTCATGAGATTATCAAAAAGG
ATCTTCACCTAGATCCTTTTAAATTAAAAATGAAGTTTTAAATCAATCTAAAGTATATATGAGTAAACTT
GGTCTGACAGTTACCAATGCTTAATCAGTGAGGCACCTATCTCAGCGATCTGTCTATTTCGTTCATCCAT
AGTTGCCTGACTCCCCGTCGTGTAGATAACTACGATACGGGAGGGCTTACCATCTGGCCCCAGTGCTGCA
ATGATACCGCGAGACCCACGCTCACCGGCTCCAGATTTATCAGCAATAAACCAGCCAGCCGGAAGGGCCG
AGCGCAGAAGTGGTCCTGCAACTTTATCCGCCTCCATCCAGTCTATTAATTGTTGCCGGGAAGCTAGAGT
AAGTAGTTCGCCAGTTAATAGTTTGCGCAACGTTGTTGCCATTGCTACAGGCATCGTGGTGTCACGCTCG
TCGTTTGGTATGGCTTCATTCAGCTCCGGTTCCCAACGATCAAGGCGAGTTACATGATCCCCCATGTTGT
GCAAAAAAGCGGTTAGCTCCTTCGGTCCTCCGATCGTTGTCAGAAGTAAGTTGGCCGCAGTGTTATCACT
CATGGTTATGGCAGCACTGCATAATTCTCTTACTGTCATGCCATCCGTAAGATGCTTTTCTGTGACTGGT
GAGTACTCAACCAAGTCATTCTGAGAATAGTGTATGCGGCGACCGAGTTGCTCTTGCCCGGCGTCAATAC
GGGATAATACCGCGCCACATAGCAGAACTTTAAAAGTGCTCATCATTGGAAAACGTTCTTCGGGGCGAAA
ACTCTCAAGGATCTTACCGCTGTTGAGATCCAGTTCGATGTAACCCACTCGTGCACCCAACTGATCTTCA
GCATCTTTTACTTTCACCAGCGTTTCTGGGTGAGCAAAAACAGGAAGGCAAAATGCCGCAAAAAAGGGAA
TAAGGGCGACACGGAAATGTTGAATACTCATACTCTTCCTTTTTCAATATTATTGAAGCATTTATCAGGG
TTATTGTCTCATGAGCGGATACATATTTGAATGTATTTAGAAAAATAAACAAATAGGGGTTCCGCGCACA
TTTCCCCGAAAAGTGCCACCTGACGTC
